Addgene plasmid #178299: pAG414GPD-FvCYP722C2(pYL878)
Purpose: Expresses FvCYP722C2 from F. vesca in Saccharomyces cerevisiae. Centromeric TRP, PGPD-FvCYP722C2-TCYC1
Depositing lab: Yanran Li. Depositing organization: University of California, Riverside. Publication: Establishment of strigolactone-producing bacterium-yeast consortium. Wu S, Ma X, Zhou A, Valenzuela A, Zhou K, Li Y. Sci Adv. 2021 Sep 17;7(38):eabh4048. doi: 10.1126/sciadv.abh4048. Epub 2021 Sep 17. PubMed 34533983.
Backbone
  Vector backbone: pAG414GPD-ccdB
  Backbone manufacturer: Susan Lindquist
  Backbone size w/o insert (bp): 7387
  Total vector size (bp): 7235
  Vector type: Yeast Expression
  Selectable markers: TRP1
Growth in bacteria
  Bacterial resistance: Ampicillin, 100 μg/mL
  Growth temperature: 37°C
  Growth strain: DH5alpha
  Copy number: Unknown
Gene/Insert
  Gene/Insert name: FvCYP722C2 (alt name: FvCYP722C2 from F. vesca)
  Species: Fragaria vesca
  Insert size (bp): 1476
  GenBank ID: XP_004303111.1
  Promoter: GAP
  Cloning method: Gateway Cloning
  Sequencing primers: 5′ M13 rev; 3′ M13 for
Terms and licenses: Academic/Nonprofit Terms; Industry Terms: Not Available to Industry
How to cite: pAG414GPD-FvCYP722C2(pYL878) was a gift from Yanran Li (Addgene plasmid # 178299 ; http://n2t.net/addgene:178299 ; RRID:Addgene_178299)
