[The description below was written by a language model from this plasmid's Addgene catalogue record and pLannotate feature annotations shown in this document.]
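Description:
pAG414GPD-FvCYP722C2 (pYL878) is a low-copy yeast expression plasmid built on the pAG414GPD-ccdB Gateway destination backbone, designed to express a Fragaria vesca (woodland strawberry) cytochrome P450, FvCYP722C2, in Saccharomyces cerevisiae. It is an E. coli–yeast shuttle vector. In bacteria it replicates from a high-copy ColE1/pUC-type origin and is selected with ampicillin through the bla gene, and an f1 origin is also present. In yeast it is maintained by a CEN6/ARS element, which keeps it stable at about one copy per cell, and is selected through the TRP1 auxotrophic marker with its own promoter in tryptophan-deficient strains.

The expression cassette places the roughly 1.5 kb FvCYP722C2 coding sequence under the strong constitutive GAP (TDH3/GPD) promoter, with the CYC1 terminator downstream. The insert was introduced by Gateway recombination, replacing the ccdB counter-selection cassette of the parent vector. This leaves attB1 and attB2 sites on either side of the open reading frame. The feature table does not annotate the coding sequence itself, but the interval between the two att sites matches the stated insert size. No epitope tags or reporters are recorded. Flanking pBluescript-derived remnants (lac promoter/operator, T3 and T7 promoters, and lacZα and MCS fragments) are carried over from the backbone and play no part in yeast expression.

According to the associated publication title, the plasmid was used in establishing a strigolactone-producing bacterium–yeast consortium, which suggests the enzyme was expressed in the yeast partner as part of a reconstituted biosynthetic pathway. The sequenced record (7,212 nt) is slightly shorter than the catalogued total size of 7,235 bp.
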