Features (pLannotate 1.2.2; 23 found; start..end, strand, type, name):
     82..585     -  misc_feature   CEN/ARS: S. cerevisiae CEN6 centromere fused to an autonomously replicating sequence
    622..726     +  promoter       AmpR promoter: bla
    727..1587    +  CDS            AmpR: β-lactamase; bla; confers resistance to ampicillin, carbenicillin, and related antibiotics
   1758..2346    +  rep_origin     ori: high-copy-number ColE1/pMB1/pBR322/pUC origin of replication
   2529..2621    +  CDS            lacI (fragment): lac repressor; lacI; The lac repressor binds to the lac operator to inhibit transcription in E. coli. This inhibition can be relieved by adding lactose or isopropyl-β-D-thiogalactopyranoside (IPTG).
   2634..2655    +  protein_bind   CAP binding site: CAP binding activates transcription in the presence of cAMP. E. coli catabolite activator protein
   2670..2700    +  promoter       lac promoter: promoter for the E. coli lac operon
   2708..2724    +  protein_bind   lac operator: The lac repressor binds to the lac operator to inhibit transcription in E. coli. This inhibition can be relieved by adding lactose or isopropyl-β-D-thiogalactopyranoside (IPTG). lac repressor encoded by lacI
   2769..2787    +  promoter       T3 promoter: promoter for bacteriophage T3 RNA polymerase
   2812..3455    +  promoter       GAP promoter: S. cerevisiae TDH3; promoter for glyceraldehyde-3-phosphate dehydrogenase
   3461..3481    +  misc_feature   MCS (fragment): pBluescript multiple cloning site
   3485..3509    +  protein_bind   attB1: mutant version of attB; recombination site for the Gateway® BP reaction BP Clonase™
   4995..5019    -  protein_bind   attB2: mutant version of attB; recombination site for the Gateway® BP reaction BP Clonase™
   5023..5070    +  misc_feature   MCS (fragment): pBluescript multiple cloning site
   5071..5318    +  terminator     CYC1 terminator: S. cerevisiae CYC1; transcription terminator for CYC1
   5337..5355    -  promoter       T7 promoter: promoter for bacteriophage T7 RNA polymerase
   5363..5518    +  CDS            lacZα (fragment): LacZα fragment of β-galactosidase; lacZ fragment
   5522..5950    +  rep_origin     f1 ori (sequence partly withheld): f1 bacteriophage origin of replication; arrow indicates direction of (+) strand synthesis
   5978..6029    -  misc_feature   bom (fragment): basis of mobility region from pBR322
   6080..6754    -  CDS            TRP1: phosphoribosylanthranilate isomerase, required for tryptophan biosynthesis; S. cerevisiae TRP1; yeast auxotrophic marker
   6755..6902    -  promoter       TRP1 promoter: S. cerevisiae TRP1
   7040..7089    -  misc_feature   bom (fragment): basis of mobility region from pBR322
   7191..14      -  CDS            rop (fragment) (across the origin): Rop protein, which maintains plasmids at low copy number; rop
>Addgene plasmid #178299 | pAG414GPD-FvCYP722C2(pYL878) | addgene full sequence | sequence record 364908 | Addgene NGS Result
CCGAAACGCGCGAGACGAAAGGGCCTCGTGATACGCCTATTTTTATAGGTTAATGTCATGATAATAATGG
TTTCTTAGACGGATCGCTTGCCTGTAACTTACACGCGCCTCGTATCTTTTAATGATGGAATAATTTGGGA
ATTTACTCTGTGTTTATTTATTTTTATGTTTTGTATTTGGATTTTAGAAAGTAAATAAAGAAGGTAGAAG
AGTTACGGAATGAAGAAAAAAAAATAAACAAAGGTTTAAAAAATTTCAACAAAAAGCGTACTTTACATAT
ATATTTATTAGACAAGAAAAGCAGATTAAATAGATATACATTCGATTAACGATAAGTAAAATGTAAAATC
ACAGGATTTTCGTGTGTGGTCTTCTACACAGACAAGATGAAACAATTCGGCATTAATACCTGAGAGCAGG
AAGAGCAAGATAAAAGGTAGTATTTGTTGGCGATCCCCCTAGAGTCTTTTACATCTTCGGAAAACAAAAA
CTATTTTTTCTTTAATTTCTTTTTTTACTTTCTATTTTTAATTTATATATTTATATTAAAAAATTTAAAT
TATAATTATTTTTATAGCACGTGATGAAAAGGACCCAGGTGGCACTTTTCGGGGAAATGTGCGCGGAACC
CCTATTTGTTTATTTTTCTAAATACATTCAAATATGTATCCGCTCATGAGACAATAACCCTGATAAATGC
TTCAATAATATTGAAAAAGGAAGAGTATGAGTATTCAACATTTCCGTGTCGCCCTTATTCCCTTTTTTGC
GGCATTTTGCCTTCCTGTTTTTGCTCACCCAGAAACGCTGGTGAAAGTAAAAGATGCTGAAGATCAGTTG
GGTGCACGAGTGGGTTACATCGAACTGGATCTCAACAGCGGTAAGATCCTTGAGAGTTTTCGCCCCGAAG
AACGTTTTCCAATGATGAGCACTTTTAAAGTTCTGCTATGTGGCGCGGTATTATCCCGTATTGACGCCGG
GCAAGAGCAACTCGGTCGCCGCATACACTATTCTCAGAATGACTTGGTTGAGTACTCACCAGTCACAGAA
AAGCATCTTACGGATGGCATGACAGTAAGAGAATTATGCAGTGCTGCCATAACCATGAGTGATAACACTG
CGGCCAACTTACTTCTGACAACGATCGGAGGACCGAAGGAGCTAACCGCTTTTTTGCACAACATGGGGGA
TCATGTAACTCGCCTTGATCGTTGGGAACCGGAGCTGAATGAAGCCATACCAAACGACGAGCGTGACACC
ACGATGCCTGTAGCAATGGCAACAACGTTGCGCAAACTATTAACTGGCGAACTACTTACTCTAGCTTCCC
GGCAACAATTAATAGACTGGATGGAGGCGGATAAAGTTGCAGGACCACTTCTGCGCTCGGCCCTTCCGGC
TGGCTGGTTTATTGCTGATAAATCTGGAGCCGGTGAGCGTGGGTCTCGCGGTATCATTGCAGCACTGGGG
CCAGATGGTAAGCCCTCCCGTATCGTAGTTATCTACACGACGGGGAGTCAGGCAACTATGGATGAACGAA
ATAGACAGATCGCTGAGATAGGTGCCTCACTGATTAAGCATTGGTAACTGTCAGACCAAGTTTACTCATA
TATACTTTAGATTGATTTAAAACTTCATTTTTAATTTAAAAGGATCTAGGTGAAGATCCTTTTTGATAAT
CTCATGACCAAAATCCCTTAACGTGAGTTTTCGTTCCACTGAGCGTCAGACCCCGTAGAAAAGATCAAAG
GATCTTCTTGAGATCCTTTTTTTCTGCGCGTAATCTGCTGCTTGCAAACAAAAAAACCACCGCTACCAGC
GGTGGTTTGTTTGCCGGATCAAGAGCTACCAACTCTTTTTCCGAAGGTAACTGGCTTCAGCAGAGCGCAG
ATACCAAATACTGTTCTTCTAGTGTAGCCGTAGTTAGGCCACCACTTCAAGAACTCTGTAGCACCGCCTA
CATACCTCGCTCTGCTAATCCTGTTACCAGTGGCTGCTGCCAGTGGCGATAAGTCGTGTCTTACCGGGTT
GGACTCAAGACGATAGTTACCGGATAAGGCGCAGCGGTCGGGCTGAACGGGGGGTTCGTGCACACAGCCC
AGCTTGGAGCGAACGACCTACACCGAACTGAGATACCTACAGCGTGAGCTATGAGAAAGCGCCACGCTTC
CCGAAGGGAGAAAGGCGGACAGGTATCCGGTAAGCGGCAGGGTCGGAACAGGAGAGCGCACGAGGGAGCT
TCCAGGGGGAAACGCCTGGTATCTTTATAGTCCTGTCGGGTTTCGCCACCTCTGACTTGAGCGTCGATTT
TTGTGATGCTCGTCAGGGGGGCGGAGCCTATGGAAAAACGCCAGCAACGCGGCCTTTTTACGGTTCCTGG
CCTTTTGCTGGCCTTTTGCTCACATGTTCTTTCCTGCGTTATCCCCTGATTCTGTGGATAACCGTATTAC
CGCCTTTGAGTGAGCTGATACCGCTCGCCGCAGCCGAACGACCGAGCGCAGCGAGTCAGTGAGCGAGGAA
GCGGAAGAGCGCCCAATACGCAAACCGCCTCTCCCCGCGCGTTGGCCGATTCATTAATGCAGCTGGCACG
ACAGGTTTCCCGACTGGAAAGCGGGCAGTGAGCGCAACGCAATTAATGTGAGTTAGCTCACTCATTAGGC
ACCCCAGGCTTTACACTTTATGCTTCCGGCTCGTATGTTGTGTGGAATTGTGAGCGGATAACAATTTCAC
ACAGGAAACAGCTATGACCATGATTACGCCAAGCGCGCAATTAACCCTCACTAAAGGGAACAAAAGCTGG
AGCTCAGTTTATCATTATCAATACTCGCCATTTCAAAGAATACGTAAATAATTAATAGTAGTGATTTTCC
TAACTTTATTTAGTCAAAAAATTAGCCTTTTAATTCTGCTGTAACCCGTACATGCCCAAAATAGGGGGCG
GGTTACACAGAATATATAACATCGTAGGTGTCTGGGTGAACAGTTTATTCCTGGCATCCACTAAATATAA
TGGAGCCCGCTTTTTAAGCTGGCATCCAGAAAAAAAAAGAATCCCAGCACCAAAATATTGTTTTCTTCAC
CAACCATCAGTTCATAGGTCCATTCTCTTAGCGCAACTACAGAGAACAGGGGCACAAACAGGCAAAAAAC
GGGCACAACCTCAATGGAGTGATGCAACCTGCCTGGAGTAAATGATGACACAAGGCAATTGACCCACGCA
TGTATCTATCTCATTTTCTTACACCTTCTATTACCTTCTGCTCTCTCTGATTTGGAAAAAGCTGAAAAAA
AAGGTTGAAACCAGTTCCCTGAAATTATTCCCCTACTTGACTAATAAGTATATAAAGACGGTAGGTATTG
ATTGTAATTCTGTAAATCTATTTCTTAAACTTCTTAAATTCTACTTTTATAGTTAGTCTTTTTTTTAGTT
TTAAAACACCAGAACTTAGTTTCGACGGATTCTAGAACTAGTGGATCCCCCATCACAAGTTTGTACAAAA
AAGCAGGCTTCTATACAATGTTGTGCGCCATCTCTAAAGAAGAGTTTTTGTTCTTGGTCAAGAAGCACTA
CGACGTTTTGATAGTTGCTCTGTTGTTCTCTATTGGTGTTGCCTTTTTCGTTTCTAAGTTGGCTTGGAGA
AAAGCTACTGCTTCTTCTAGAGGTTATATCCCAGGTAGATTGGGTTTGCCTTTTATTGGTGAAACTGTCC
CATTTTTGTCCGCTGTTAAGTCTACTGGTGGTTGCTACGAATTCATCAGATTGAGAAGAATTAGATACGG
CAAGTGGTTCAAGACTAGAGTTTTCGGTAAGATCCATGTTTTCGTTCCATCTACTGATGGTGCCAGAATG
ATTTTGTCTAACGATTTCGTCAAGTTCAACAAGGGTTACATGAAGGCTTTGTTGGATTGCATTGGTGACA
AGTCTTTGTTCACTGTTTCTCACGAAAACCACAAGAGAATCAGAGATTTGTTGTCCGACTTGTTCTCGAT
GAACTCTTTGTCCTCCTTCATCGAAAAATTCGACAAGATGTTGTGCCAGAGGTTGAAAAAATTGGAACAA
GGTGGTAAGTCCTTCTCCGTTTTTGATTTCTCTATGAAGATGGCCTTCGATTCTATGTGTTGCATGTTGA
TGTCTATTACCGATGAAGCCTTGTTGAGACAATTGGAAAAGGATATTACCGCTGTTTCCAACGCTATTTT
CTCTGCCCCAATTATGATTCCAGGTACGAAATATTACAAGGGTATTAAGGCCAGACGTAGGATCATGGAA
ATTTTCAAGGATATGATTGCCAGGCGTAGATCTGGTGAAGAATGGCCAGAACCAGAAGATTTCTTGCAAT
CTTTGTTGAGAAGGGACTCTTATCATCCAGACGAAAAGTTGCAAGATCCAGAAATCATGGATAACCTGAT
GACCTTGTTGATTTCAGGTCAAGCTACTACATCTGCTACTCAAATGTGGTCTGTTAAGTTCTTGGACGAA
AATCAGCAAGTCCAAGACATCTTGAGAAAAGAGGTTTTGTCCATTGCTAGGTCTAAACCAGAAGGTGCTT
CTGTTACTTTGGAAGATATTAACAGAATGCCCTACTGCTGGAAGGTTTTGAAAGAAACTATGAGGATCTC
CTCCGTTGTTATGTGGTATCCAAGAGTTGCTTTGGCTGATTGCACTATTGAAGGTTTCGAAATCAAGAAA
GGTTGGCATGTTAACGTTGATGCCAAGTGCATTCATAATGATCCAGAGTTGTATCCCGATCCATCTAAGT
TTAATCCATCCAGATTTGACGAGCTGTTGAAGCCATATTCCTTTATTCCATTTGCTTCCGGTCCTAGAAC
TTGCTTGGGTATTAACATGGCTAAGATGACCATGATGGTGTTCTTGTACAGATTGACTTCTGCTTATTCT
TGGACCGTTGATGATTTGGATACTTCCTTACAAGAAAACGCTCACTTCCCAAGATTGAGATCTGGTTGTC
CAATTACTTTGAACCCCTTGTGAGACCCAGCTTTCTTGTACAAAGTGGTGATGGGCTGCAGGAATTCGAT
ATCAAGCTTATCGATACCGTCGACCTCGAGTCATGTAATTAGTTATGTCACGCTTACATTCACGCCCTCC
CCCCACATCCGCTCTAACCGAAAAGGAAGGAGTTAGACAACCTGAAGTCTAGGTCCCTATTTATTTTTTT
ATAGTTATGTTAGTATTAAGAACGTTATTTATATTTCAAATTTTTCTTTTTTTTCTGTACAGACGCGTGT
ACGCATGTAACATTATACTGAAAACCTTGCTTGAGAAGGTTTTGGGACGCTCGAAGGCTTTAATTTGCGG
CCGGTACCCAATTCGCCCTATAGTGAGTCGTATTACGCGCGCTCACTGGCCGTCGTTTTACAACGTCGTG
ACTGGGAAAACCCTGGCGTTACCCAACTTAATCGCCTTGCAGCACATCCCCCTTTCGCCAGCTGGCGTAA
TAGCGAAGAGGCCCGCACCGATCGCCCTTCCCAACAGTTGCGCAGCCTGAATGGCGAATGG
[124 nt withheld, positions 5522-5645]
C
[91 nt withheld, positions 5647-5737]
A
[49 nt withheld, positions 5739-5787]
CCTTTGACGTTGGAGTCCACGTTCTTT
[37 nt withheld, positions 5815-5851]
ACCCTATCTCGGTCTATTCTTTTGATTTATAAGGGATTTTGCCGATTTCGGCCTATTGGTTAAAAAATGA
GCTGATTTAACAAAAATTTAACGCGAATTTTAACAAAATATTAACGCTTACAATTTCCTGATGCGGTATT
TTCTCCTTACGCATCTGTGCGGTATTTCACACCGCATAGATCGGCAAGTGCACAAACAATACTTAAATAA
ATACTACTCAGTAATAACCTATTTCTTAGCATTTTTGACGAAATTTGCTATTTTGTTAGAGTCTTTTACA
CCATTTGTCTCCACACCTCCGCTTACATCAACACCAATAACGCCATTTAATCTAAGCGCATCACCAACAT
TTTCTGGCGTCAGTCCACCAGCTAACATAAAATGTAAGCTTTCGGGGCTCTCTTGCCTTCCAACCCAGTC
AGAAATCGAGTTCCAATCCAAAAGTTCACCTGTCCCACCTGCTTCTGAATCAAACAAGGGAATAAACGAA
TGAGGTTTCTGTGAAGCTGCACTGAGTAGTATGTTGCAGTCTTTTGGAAATACGAGTCTTTTAATAACTG
GCAAACCGAGGAACTCTTGGTATTCTTGCCACGACTCATCTCCATGCAGTTGGACGATATCAATGCCGTA
ATCATTGACCAGAGCCAAAACATCCTCCTTAGGTTGATTACGAAACACGCCAACCAAGTATTTCGGAGTG
CCTGAACTATTTTTATATGCTTTTACAAGACTTGAAATTTTCCTTGCAATAACCGGGTCAATTGTTCTCT
TTCTATTGGGCACACATATAATACCCAGCAAGTCAGCATCGGAATCTAGAGCACATTCTGCGGCCTCTGT
GCTCTGCAAGCCGCAAACTTTCACCAATGGACCAGAACTACCTGTGAAATTAATAACAGACATACTCCAA
GCTGCCTTTGTGTGCTTAATCACGTATACTCACGTGCTCAATAGTCACCAATGCCCTCCCTCTTGGCCCT
CTCCTTTTCTTTTTTCGACCGAATTAATTCTTAATCGGCAAAAAAAGAAAAGCTCCGGATCAAGATTGTA
CGTAAGGTGACAAGCTATTTTTCAATAAAGAATATCTTCCACTACTGCCATCTGGCGTCATAACTGCAAA
GTACACATATATTACGATGCTGTTCTATTAAATGCTTCCTATATTATATATATAGTAATGTCGTGATCTA
TGGTGCACTCTCAGTACAATCTGCTCTGATGCCGCATAGTTAAGCCAGCCCCGACACCCGCCAACACCCG
CTGACGCGCCCTGACGGGCTTGTCTGCTCCCGGCATCCGCTTACAGACAAGCTGTGACCGTCTCCGGGAG
CTGCATGTGTCAGAGGTTTTCACCGTCATCA
